Addgene plasmid #121490: pGIPz-PD-L1 3SA
Purpose: Expression of human PD-L1 3SA with PD-L1 shRNA
Depositing lab: Mien-Chie Hung. Depositing organization: University of Texas MD Anderson Cancer Center. Publication: Glycosylation and stabilization of programmed death ligand-1 suppresses T-cell activity. Li CW, Lim SO, Xia W, Lee HH, Chan LC, Kuo CW, Khoo KH, Chang SS, Cha JH, Kim T, Hsu JL, Wu Y, Hsu JM, Yamaguchi H, Ding Q, Wang Y, Yao J, Lee CC, Wu HJ, Sahin AA, Allison JP, Yu D, Hortobagyi GN, Hung MC. Nat Commun. 2016 Aug 30;7:12632. doi: 10.1038/ncomms12632. PubMed 27572267.
Backbone
  Vector backbone: pGIPz
  Vector type: Mammalian Expression, Lentiviral
Growth in bacteria
  Bacterial resistance: Ampicillin, 100 μg/mL
  Growth temperature: 37°C
  Growth strain: NEB Stable
  Copy number: High Copy
Gene/Insert 1
  Gene/Insert name: PD-L1 3SA (alt name: B7H1)
  Species: H. sapiens (human)
  Mutation: S176A, T180A, S184A
  Promoter: CMV
  Tag / fusion protein: Flag (C terminal on insert)
  Cloning method: Restriction Enzyme; 5′ cloning site NA (unknown if destroyed); 3′ cloning site NA (unknown if destroyed)
  Sequencing primers: 5′ CMV-5'
Gene/Insert 2
  Gene/Insert name: humun PD-L1 shRNA (alt name: sequence “TTGACTCCATCTTTCTTCA” (Dharmcon V3LHS_401968))
Terms and licenses: Academic/Nonprofit Terms; Industry Terms: Not Available to Industry
How to cite: pGIPz-PD-L1 3SA was a gift from Mien-Chie Hung (Addgene plasmid # 121490 ; http://n2t.net/addgene:121490 ; RRID:Addgene_121490)
