[The description below was written by a language model from this plasmid's Addgene catalogue record and pLannotate feature annotations shown in this document.]
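Description:
pGIPz-PD-L1 3SA is a lentiviral, mammalian expression plasmid built on the pGIPz backbone that combines knockdown of endogenous human PD-L1 with re-expression of a mutant form. It is propagated in E. coli as a high-copy plasmid through a ColE1/pUC-type origin with ampicillin selection. An f1 origin and an EM7-driven bleomycin/Zeocin resistance gene are also annotated. The viral frame consists of a truncated HIV-1 5' LTR, the Ψ packaging signal with a gag fragment, the RRE, cPPT/CTS, a WPRE and a self-inactivating ΔU3 3' LTR, so the genome can be packaged when helper functions are supplied in trans, and it integrates without reconstituting an active LTR promoter.

Between the LTRs, the CMV enhancer/promoter drives a single transcript. It begins with the human PD-L1 (CD274/B7H1) coding sequence carrying the S176A, T180A and S184A substitutions. The catalogue entry lists a C-terminal Flag tag, although the feature table does not annotate it separately. An EMCV IRES then allows translation of puromycin N-acetyltransferase for selection of transduced cells. Downstream, 5' and 3' miR-30a flanking sequences frame an shRNA-mir hairpin directed against human PD-L1.

The arrangement suggests a knockdown-and-replace design, in which endogenous PD-L1 is silenced while the alanine-substituted protein is expressed. The record does not state how the exogenous transcript escapes the shRNA. Outside the viral region, an SV40 promoter-driven hygromycin resistance cassette with an SV40 poly(A) signal is annotated, along with a bGH poly(A) signal and lac-derived fragments. The associated publication concerns glycosylation and stabilization of PD-L1 and its effect on T-cell activity, consistent with using this mutant to study the regulation of PD-L1 stability.
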