Features (pLannotate 1.2.2; 34 found; start..end, strand, type, name):
     84..387     +  enhancer       CMV enhancer: human cytomegalovirus immediate early enhancer
    388..591     +  promoter       CMV promoter: human cytomegalovirus (CMV) immediate early promoter
    689..1558    +  CDS            CD274: PD1L1_HUMAN - Also known as B7H1, PDCD1L1, PDCD1LG1, PDL1. Experimental evidence at protein level: Swiss-Prot protein existence level 1. The PDCD1-mediated inhibitory pathway is exploited by tumors to attenuate anti-tumor immunity and escape destruction by the immune system, thereby facilitating tumor survival (PubMed:28813417, PubMed:28813410). The interaction with PDCD1/PD-1 inhibits cytotoxic T lymphocytes (CTLs) effector function (By similarity). The blockage of the PDCD1-mediated pathway results in the reversal of the exhausted T- cell phenotype and the normalization of the anti-tumor res
   1621..2193    +  misc_feature   IRES: internal ribosome entry site (IRES) of the encephalomyocarditis virus (EMCV)
   2202..2798    +  CDS            PuroR: puromycin N-acetyltransferase; pac from Streptomyces alboniger; confers resistance to puromycin
   2805..2898    +  ncRNA          5' miR-30a: sequence upstream of the 71-nt precursor of the human miR-30a microRNA (Zeng et al., 2002) miRNA
   3010..3122    +  ncRNA          3' miR-30a: sequence downstream of the 71-nt precursor of the human miR-30a microRNA (Zeng et al., 2002) miRNA
   3190..3778    +  misc_feature   WPRE: woodchuck hepatitis virus posttranscriptional regulatory element
   3795..3983    +  CDS            nef (fragment): NEF_HV1Z2 - Experimental evidence at protein level: Swiss-Prot protein existence level 1. Extracellular Nef protein targets CD4(+) T-lymphocytes for apoptosis by interacting with CXCR4 surface receptors. From Human immunodeficiency virus type 1 group M subtype D (isolate Z2/CDC-Z34) (HIV-1).
   3985..4218    +  LTR            3' LTR (ΔU3): self-inactivating 3' long terminal repeat (LTR) from HIV-1
   4325..4549    +  polyA_signal   bGH poly(A) signal: bovine growth hormone polyadenylation signal
   4553..4574    +  promoter       SV40 promoter (fragment): SV40 enhancer and early promoter
   4595..5023    +  rep_origin     f1 ori (sequence partly withheld): f1 bacteriophage origin of replication; arrow indicates direction of (+) strand synthesis
   5037..5366    +  promoter       SV40 promoter: SV40 enhancer and early promoter
   5415..6440    +  CDS            HygR: aminoglycoside phosphotransferase from E. coli; aph(4)-Ia; confers resistance to hygromycin
   6450..6575    +  CDS            ble (fragment): BLE_KLEPN - Experimental evidence at protein level: Swiss-Prot protein existence level 1. Binding protein with a strong affinity to the bleomycin family of antibiotics. Binds to CL990; an antimitotic-antibiotic compound. From Klebsiella pneumoniae.
   6570..6691    +  polyA_signal   SV40 poly(A) signal: SV40 polyadenylation signal
   6762..6784    -  protein_bind   lac operator (fragment): The lac repressor binds to the lac operator to inhibit transcription in E. coli. This inhibition can be relieved by adding lactose or isopropyl-β-D-thiogalactopyranoside (IPTG). lac repressor encoded by lacI
   6788..6818    -  promoter       lac promoter: promoter for the E. coli lac operon
   6833..6854    -  protein_bind   CAP binding site: CAP binding activates transcription in the presence of cAMP. E. coli catabolite activator protein
   6867..6959    -  CDS            lacI (fragment): lac repressor; lacI; The lac repressor binds to the lac operator to inhibit transcription in E. coli. This inhibition can be relieved by adding lactose or isopropyl-β-D-thiogalactopyranoside (IPTG).
   7142..7730    -  rep_origin     ori: high-copy-number ColE1/pMB1/pBR322/pUC origin of replication
   7901..8761    -  CDS            AmpR: β-lactamase; bla; confers resistance to ampicillin, carbenicillin, and related antibiotics
   8762..8866    -  promoter       AmpR promoter: bla
   8914..9048    +  polyA_signal   SV40 poly(A) signal: SV40 polyadenylation signal
   9215..9544    +  CDS            nef (fragment): NEF_HV1BR - Experimental evidence at protein level: Swiss-Prot protein existence level 1. Extracellular Nef protein targets CD4(+) T-lymphocytes for apoptosis by interacting with CXCR4 surface receptors (PubMed:14990729). From Human immunodeficiency virus type 1 group M subtype B (isolate BRU/LAI) (HIV-1).
   9592..9849    +  LTR            5' LTR (truncated): truncated 5' long terminal repeat (LTR) from HIV-1
   9896..10021   +  misc_feature   HIV-1 Ψ: packaging signal of human immunodeficiency virus type 1
  10005..10343   +  CDS            HIV-1 gag (fragment): gag protein from human immunodeficiency virus 1; gag
  10518..10751   +  misc_feature   RRE: The Rev response element (RRE) of HIV-1 allows for Rev-dependent mRNA export from the nucleus to the cytoplasm.
  11128..11228   +  CDS            Rev (fragment): human immunodeficiency virus 1 (HIV-1) Rev protein; rev; enhances nuclear export of unspliced and incompletely spliced viral mRNAs
  11278..11395   +  misc_feature   cPPT/CTS: central polypurine tract and central termination sequence of HIV-1
  11460..11834   -  CDS            BleoR: antibiotic-binding protein; Sh ble from Streptoalloteichus hindustanus; confers resistance to bleomycin, phleomycin, and Zeocin™
  11854..11901   -  promoter       EM7 promoter: synthetic bacterial promoter&nbsp
>Addgene plasmid #121490 | pGIPz-PD-L1 3SA | addgene full sequence | sequence record 236081 | Addgene NGS Result
CTAGACGTATTACCGCCATGCATTAGTTATTAATAGTAATCAATTACGGGGTCATTAGTTCATAGCCCAT
ATATGGAGTTCCGCGTTACATAACTTACGGTAAATGGCCCGCCTGGCTGACCGCCCAACGACCCCCGCCC
ATTGACGTCAATAATGACGTATGTTCCCATAGTAACGCCAATAGGGACTTTCCATTGACGTCAATGGGTG
GAGTATTTACGGTAAACTGCCCACTTGGCAGTACATCAAGTGTATCATATGCCAAGTACGCCCCCTATTG
ACGTCAATGACGGTAAATGGCCCGCCTGGCATTATGCCCAGTACATGACCTTATGGGACTTTCCTACTTG
GCAGTACATCTACGTATTAGTCATCGCTATTACCATGGTGATGCGGTTTTGGCAGTACATCAATGGGCGT
GGATAGCGGTTTGACTCACGGGGATTTCCAAGTCTCCACCCCATTGACGTCAATGGGAGTTTGTTTTGGC
ACCAAAATCAACGGGACTTTCCAAAATGTCGTAACAACTCCGCCCCATTGACGCAAATGGGCGGTAGGCG
TGTACGGTGGGAGGTCTATATAAGCAGAGCTCGTTTAGTGAACCGTCAGATCGCCTGGAGACGCCATCCA
CGCTGTTTTGACCTCCATAGAAGACACCGACTCTACTAGAGGATCTGCCACCATCGATATGAGGATATTT
GCTGTCTTTATATTCATGACCTACTGGCATTTGCTGAACGCATTTACTGTCACGGTTCCCAAGGACCTAT
ATGTGGTAGAGTATGGTAGCAATATGACAATTGAATGCAAATTCCCAGTAGAAAAACAATTAGACCTGGC
TGCACTAATTGTCTATTGGGAAATGGAGGATAAGAACATTATTCAATTTGTGCATGGAGAGGAAGACCTG
AAGGTTCAGCATAGTAGCTACAGACAGAGGGCCCGGCTGTTGAAGGACCAGCTCTCCCTGGGAAATGCTG
CACTTCAGATCACAGATGTGAAATTGCAGGATGCAGGGGTGTACCGCTGCATGATCAGCTATGGTGGTGC
CGACTACAAGCGAATTACTGTGAAAGTCAATGCCCCATACAACAAAATCAACCAAAGAATTTTGGTTGTG
GATCCAGTCACCTCTGAACATGAACTGACATGTCAGGCTGAGGGCTACCCCAAGGCCGAAGTCATCTGGA
CAAGCAGTGACCATCAAGTCCTGGCTGGTAAGACCGCCACCACCAATGCCAAGAGAGAGGAGAAGCTTTT
CAATGTGACCAGCACACTGAGAATCAACACAACAACTAATGAGATTTTCTACTGCACTTTTAGGAGATTA
GATCCTGAGGAAAACCATACAGCTGAATTGGTCATCCCAGAACTACCTCTGGCACATCCTCCAAATGAAA
GGACTCACTTGGTAATTCTGGGAGCCATCTTATTATGCCTTGGTGTAGCACTGACATTCATCTTCCGTTT
AAGAAAAGGGAGAATGATGGATGTGAAAAAATGTGGCATCCAAGATACAAACTCAAAGAAGCAAAGTGAT
ACACATTTGGAGGAGACGGACTACAAAGACGATGACGACAAGTGAGCTAGCTAATGTACAAGTAGCGGCC
GCAAATTCCGCCCCTCTCCCTCCCCCCCCCCTAACGTTACTGGCCGAAGCCGCTTGGAATAAGGCCGGTG
TGCGTTTGTCTATATGTTATTTTCCACCATATTGCCGTCTTTTGGCAATGTGAGGGCCCGGAAACCTGGC
CCTGTCTTCTTGACGAGCATTCCTAGGGGTCTTTCCCCTCTCGCCAAAGGAATGCAAGGTCTGTTGAATG
TCGTGAAGGAAGCAGTTCCTCTGGAAGCTTCTTGAAGACAAACAACGTCTGTAGCGACCCTTTGCAGGCA
GCGGAACCCCCCACCTGGCGACAGGTGCCTCTGCGGCCAAAAGCCACGTGTATAAGATACACCTGCAAAG
GCGGCACAACCCCAGTGCCACGTTGTGAGTTGGATAGTTGTGGAAAGAGTCAAATGGCTCTCCTCAAGCG
TATTCAACAAGGGGCTGAAGGATGCCCAGAAGGTACCCCATTGTATGGGATCTGATCTGGGGCCTCGGTG
CACATGCTTTACATGTGTTTAGTCGAGGTTAAAAAAACGTCTAGGCCCCCCGAACCACGGGGACGTGGTT
TTCCTTTGAAAAACACGATAATACCATGGCCACCGAGTACAAGCCCACGGTGCGCCTCGCCACCCGCGAC
GACGTCCCCCGGGCCGTACGCACCCTCGCCGCCGCGTTCGCCGACTACCCCGCCACGCGCCACACCGTCG
ACCCGGACCGCCACATCGAGCGGGTCACCGAGCTGCAAGAACTCTTCCTCACGCGCGTCGGGCTCGACAT
CGGCAAGGTGTGGGTCGCGGACGACGGCGCCGCGGTGGCGGTCTGGACCACGCCGGAGAGCGTCGAAGCG
GGGGCGGTGTTCGCCGAGATCGGCTCGCGCATGGCCGAGTTGAGCGGTTCCCGGCTGGCCGCGCAGCAAC
AGATGGAAGGCCTCCTGGCGCCGCACCGGCCCAAGGAGCCCGCGTGGTTCCTGGCCACCGTCGGCGTCTC
GCCCGACCACCAGGGCAAGGGTCTGGGCAGCGCCGTCGTGCTCCCCGGAGTGGAGGCGGCCGAGCGCGCT
GGGGTGCCCGCCTTCCTGGAGACCTCCGCGCCCCGCAACCTCCCCTTCTACGAGCGGCTCGGCTTCACCG
TCACCGCCGACGTCGAGGTGCCCGAAGGACCGCGCACCTGGTGCATGACCCGCAAGCCCGGTGCCTGAGT
TTGTTTGAATGAGGCTTCAGTACTTTACAGAATCGTTGCCTGCACATCTTGGAAACACTTGCTGGGATTA
CTTCTTCAGGTTAACCCAACAGAAGGCTCGAGAAGGTATATTGCTGTTGACAGTGAGCGCATGAAGAAAG
ATGGAGTCAAATAGTGAAGCCACAGATGTATTTGACTCCATCTTTCTTCATTTGCCTACTGCCTCGGAAT
TCAAGGGGCTACTTTAGGAGCAATTATCTTGTTTACTAAAACTGAATACCTTGCTATCTCTTTGATACAT
TTTTACAAAGCTGAATTAAAATGGTATAAATTAAATCACTTTTTTGGCCGGCCAACTTGCAGTACACCGG
ACCACGACCCTAGGATCGACGCGGACACGCGTCTGGAACAATCAACCTCTGGATTACAAAATTTGTGAAA
GATTGACTGGTATTCTTAACTATGTTGCTCCTTTTACGCTATGTGGATACGCTGCTTTAATGCCTTTGTA
TCATGCTATTGCTTCCCGTATGGCTTTCATTTTCTCCTCCTTGTATAAATCCTGGTTGCTGTCTCTTTAT
GAGGAGTTGTGGCCCGTTGTCAGGCAACGTGGCGTGGTGTGCACTGTGTTTGCTGACGCAACCCCCACTG
GTTGGGGCATTGCCACCACCTGTCAGCTCCTTTCCGGGACTTTCGCTTTCCCCCTCCCTATTGCCACGGC
GGAACTCATCGCCGCCTGCCTTGCCCGCTGCTGGACAGGGGCTCGGCTGTTGGGCACTGACAATTCCGTG
GTGTTGTCGGGGAAGCTGACGTCCTTTCCATGGCTGCTCGCCTGTGTTGCCACCTGGATTCTGCGCGGGA
CGTCCTTCTGCTACGTCCCTTCGGCCCTCAATCCAGCGGACCTTCCTTCCCGCGGCCTGCTGCCGGCTCT
GCGGCCTCTTCCGCGTCTTCGCCTTCGCCCTCAGACGAGTCGGATCTCCCTTTGGGCCGCCTCCCCGCCT
GGAATTAATTCTGCAGTCGAGACCTAGAAAAACATGGAGCAATCACAAGTAGCAATACAGCAGCTACCAA
TGCTGATTGTGCCTGGCTAGAAGCACAAGAGGAGGAGGAGGTGGGTTTTCCAGTCACACCTCAGGTACCT
TTAAGACCAATGACTTACAAGGCAGCTGTAGATCTTAGCCACTTTTTAAAAGAAAAGAGGGGACTGGAAG
GGCTAATTCACTCCCAACGAAGACAAGATCTGCTTTTTGCTTGTACTGGGTCTCTCTGGTTAGACCAGAT
CTGAGCCTGGGAGCTCTCTGGCTAACTAGGGAACCCACTGCTTAAGCCTCAATAAAGCTTGCCTTGAGTG
CTTCAAGTAGTGTGTGCCCGTCTGTTGTGTGACTCTGGTAACTAGAGATCCCTCAGACCCTTTTAGTCAG
TGTGGAAAATCTCTAGCAGTAGTAGTTCATGTCATCTTATTATTCAGTATTTATAACTTGCAAAGAAATG
AATATCAGAGAGTGAGAGGCCTTGACATTGTTTAAACCCGCTGATCAGCCTCGACTGTGCCTTCTAGTTG
CCAGCCATCTGTTGTTTGCCCCTCCCCCGTGCCTTCCTTGACCCTGGAAGGTGCCACTCCCACTGTCCTT
TCCTAATAAAATGAGGAAATTGCATCGCATTGTCTGAGTAGGTGTCATTCTATTCTGGGGGGTGGGGTGG
GGCAGGACAGCAAGGGGGAGGATTGGGAAGACAATAGCAGGCATGCTGGGGATGCGGTGGGCTCTATGGC
TTCTGAGGCGGAAAGAACCAGCTGGGGCTCTAGGGGGTATCCCC
[124 nt withheld, positions 4595-4718]
C
[91 nt withheld, positions 4720-4810]
A
[49 nt withheld, positions 4812-4860]
CCTTTGACGTTGGAGTCCACGTTCTTT
[37 nt withheld, positions 4888-4924]
ACCCTATCTCGGTCTATTCTTTTGATTTATAAGGGATTTTGCCGATTTCGGCCTATTGGTTAAAAAATGA
GCTGATTTAACAAAAATTTAACGCGAATTAATTCTGTGGAATGTGTGTCAGTTAGGGTGTGGAAAGTCCC
CAGGCTCCCCAGCAGGCAGAAGTATGCAAAGCATGCATCTCAATTAGTCAGCAACCAGGTGTGGAAAGTC
CCCAGGCTCCCCAGCAGGCAGAAGTATGCAAAGCATGCATCTCAATTAGTCAGCAACCATAGTCCCGCCC
CTAACTCCGCCCATCCCGCCCCTAACTCCGCCCAGTTCCGCCCATTCTCCGCCCCATGGCTGACTAATTT
TTTTTATTTATGCAGAGGCCGAGGCCGCCTCTGCCTCTGAGCTATTCCAGAAGTAGTGAGGAGGCTTTTT
TGGAGGCCTAGGCTTTTGCAAAAAGCTCCCGGGAGCTTGTATATCCATTTTCGGATCTGATCAGCACGTG
ATGAAAAAGCCTGAACTCACCGCGACGTCTGTCGAGAAGTTTCTGATCGAAAAGTTCGACAGCGTCTCCG
ACCTGATGCAGCTCTCGGAGGGCGAAGAATCTCGTGCTTTCAGCTTCGATGTAGGAGGGCGTGGATATGT
CCTGCGGGTAAATAGCTGCGCCGATGGTTTCTACAAAGATCGTTATGTTTATCGGCACTTTGCATCGGCC
GCGCTCCCGATTCCGGAAGTGCTTGACATTGGGGAATTCAGCGAGAGCCTGACCTATTGCATCTCCCGCC
GTGCACAGGGTGTCACGTTGCAAGACCTGCCTGAAACCGAACTGCCCGCTGTTCTGCAGCCGGTCGCGGA
GGCCATGGATGCGATCGCTGCGGCCGATCTTAGCCAGACGAGCGGGTTCGGCCCATTCGGACCGCAAGGA
ATCGGTCAATACACTACATGGCGTGATTTCATATGCGCGATTGCTGATCCCCATGTGTATCACTGGCAAA
CTGTGATGGACGACACCGTCAGTGCGTCCGTCGCGCAGGCTCTCGATGAGCTGATGCTTTGGGCCGAGGA
CTGCCCCGAAGTCCGGCACCTCGTGCACGCGGATTTCGGCTCCAACAATGTCCTGACGGACAATGGCCGC
ATAACAGCGGTCATTGACTGGAGCGAGGCGATGTTCGGGGATTCCCAATACGAGGTCGCCAACATCTTCT
TCTGGAGGCCGTGGTTGGCTTGTATGGAGCAGCAGACGCGCTACTTCGAGCGGAGGCATCCGGAGCTTGC
AGGATCGCCGCGGCTCCGGGCGTATATGCTCCGCATTGGTCTTGACCAACTCTATCAGAGCTTGGTTGAC
GGCAATTTCGATGATGCAGCTTGGGCGCAGGGTCGATGCGACGCAATCGTCCGATCCGGAGCCGGGACTG
TCGGGCGTACACAAATCGCCCGCAGAAGCGCGGCCGTCTGGACCGATGGCTGTGTAGAAGTACTCGCCGA
TAGTGGAAACCGACGCCCCAGCACTCGTCCGAGGGCAAAGGAATAGCACGTGCTACGAGATTTCGATTCC
ACCGCCGCCTTCTATGAAAGGTTGGGCTTCGGAATCGTTTTCCGGGACGCCGGCTGGATGATCCTCCAGC
GCGGGGATCTCATGCTGGAGTTCTTCGCCCACCCCAACTTGTTTATTGCAGCTTATAATGGTTACAAATA
AAGCAATAGCATCACAAATTTCACAAATAAAGCATTTTTTTCACTGCATTCTAGTTGTGGTTTGTCCAAA
CTCATCAATGTATCTTATCATGTCTGTATACCGTCGACCTCTAGCTAGAGCTTGGCGTAATCATGGTCAT
AGCTGTTTCCTGTGTGAAATTGTTATCCGCTCACAATTCCACACAACATACGAGCCGGAAGCATAAAGTG
TAAAGCCTGGGGTGCCTAATGAGTGAGCTAACTCACATTAATTGCGTTGCGCTCACTGCCCGCTTTCCAG
TCGGGAAACCTGTCGTGCCAGCTGCATTAATGAATCGGCCAACGCGCGGGGAGAGGCGGTTTGCGTATTG
GGCGCTCTTCCGCTTCCTCGCTCACTGACTCGCTGCGCTCGGTCGTTCGGCTGCGGCGAGCGGTATCAGC
TCACTCAAAGGCGGTAATACGGTTATCCACAGAATCAGGGGATAACGCAGGAAAGAACATGTGAGCAAAA
GGCCAGCAAAAGGCCAGGAACCGTAAAAAGGCCGCGTTGCTGGCGTTTTTCCATAGGCTCCGCCCCCCTG
ACGAGCATCACAAAAATCGACGCTCAAGTCAGAGGTGGCGAAACCCGACAGGACTATAAAGATACCAGGC
GTTTCCCCCTGGAAGCTCCCTCGTGCGCTCTCCTGTTCCGACCCTGCCGCTTACCGGATACCTGTCCGCC
TTTCTCCCTTCGGGAAGCGTGGCGCTTTCTCATAGCTCACGCTGTAGGTATCTCAGTTCGGTGTAGGTCG
TTCGCTCCAAGCTGGGCTGTGTGCACGAACCCCCCGTTCAGCCCGACCGCTGCGCCTTATCCGGTAACTA
TCGTCTTGAGTCCAACCCGGTAAGACACGACTTATCGCCACTGGCAGCAGCCACTGGTAACAGGATTAGC
AGAGCGAGGTATGTAGGCGGTGCTACAGAGTTCTTGAAGTGGTGGCCTAACTACGGCTACACTAGAAGAA
CAGTATTTGGTATCTGCGCTCTGCTGAAGCCAGTTACCTTCGGAAAAAGAGTTGGTAGCTCTTGATCCGG
CAAACAAACCACCGCTGGTAGCGGTGGTTTTTTTGTTTGCAAGCAGCAGATTACGCGCAGAAAAAAAGGA
TCTCAAGAAGATCCTTTGATCTTTTCTACGGGGTCTGACGCTCAGTGGAACGAAAACTCACGTTAAGGGA
TTTTGGTCATGAGATTATCAAAAAGGATCTTCACCTAGATCCTTTTAAATTAAAAATGAAGTTTTAAATC
AATCTAAAGTATATATGAGTAAACTTGGTCTGACAGTTACCAATGCTTAATCAGTGAGGCACCTATCTCA
GCGATCTGTCTATTTCGTTCATCCATAGTTGCCTGACTCCCCGTCGTGTAGATAACTACGATACGGGAGG
GCTTACCATCTGGCCCCAGTGCTGCAATGATACCGCGAGACCCACGCTCACCGGCTCCAGATTTATCAGC
AATAAACCAGCCAGCCGGAAGGGCCGAGCGCAGAAGTGGTCCTGCAACTTTATCCGCCTCCATCCAGTCT
ATTAATTGTTGCCGGGAAGCTAGAGTAAGTAGTTCGCCAGTTAATAGTTTGCGCAACGTTGTTGCCATTG
CTACAGGCATCGTGGTGTCACGCTCGTCGTTTGGTATGGCTTCATTCAGCTCCGGTTCCCAACGATCAAG
GCGAGTTACATGATCCCCCATGTTGTGCAAAAAAGCGGTTAGCTCCTTCGGTCCTCCGATCGTTGTCAGA
AGTAAGTTGGCCGCAGTGTTATCACTCATGGTTATGGCAGCACTGCATAATTCTCTTACTGTCATGCCAT
CCGTAAGATGCTTTTCTGTGACTGGTGAGTACTCAACCAAGTCATTCTGAGAATAGTGTATGCGGCGACC
GAGTTGCTCTTGCCCGGCGTCAATACGGGATAATACCGCGCCACATAGCAGAACTTTAAAAGTGCTCATC
ATTGGAAAACGTTCTTCGGGGCGAAAACTCTCAAGGATCTTACCGCTGTTGAGATCCAGTTCGATGTAAC
CCACTCGTGCACCCAACTGATCTTCAGCATCTTTTACTTTCACCAGCGTTTCTGGGTGAGCAAAAACAGG
AAGGCAAAATGCCGCAAAAAAGGGAATAAGGGCGACACGGAAATGTTGAATACTCATACTCTTCCTTTTT
CAATATTATTGAAGCATTTATCAGGGTTATTGTCTCATGAGCGGATACATATTTGAATGTATTTAGAAAA
ATAAACAAATAGGGGTTCCGCGCACATTTCCCCGAAAAGTGCCACCTGACGTCGACGGATCGGGAGATCA
ACTTGTTTATTGCAGCTTATAATGGTTACAAATAAAGCAATAGCATCACAAATTTCACAAATAAAGCATT
TTTTTCACTGCATTCTAGTTGTGGTTTGTCCAAACTCATCAATGTATCTTATCATGTCTGGATCAACTGG
ATAACTCAAGCTAACCAAAATCATCCCAAACTTCCCACCCCATACCCTATTACCACTGCCAATTACCTGT
GGTTTCATTTACTCTAAACCTGTGATTCCTCTGAATTATTTTCATTTTAAAGAAATTGTATTTGTTAAAT
ATGTACTACAAACTTAGTAGTTGGAAGGGCTAATTCACTCCCAAAGAAGACAAGATATCCTTGATCTGTG
GATCTACCACACACAAGGCTACTTCCCTGATTAGCAGAACTACACACCAGGGCCAGGGGTCAGATATCCA
CTGACCTTTGGATGGTGCTACAAGCTAGTACCAGTTGAGCCAGATAAGGTAGAAGAGGCCAATAAAGGAG
AGAACACCAGCTTGTTACACCCTGTGAGCCTGCATGGGATGGATGACCCGGAGAGAGAAGTGTTAGAGTG
GAGGTTTGACAGCCGCCTAGCATTTCATCACGTGGCCCGAGAGCTGCATCCGGAGTACTTCAAGAACTGC
TGATATCGAGCTTGCTACAAGGGACTTTCCGCTGGGGACTTTCCAGGGAGGCGTGGCCTGGGCGGGACTG
GGGAGTGGCGAGCCCTCAGATCCTGCATATAAGCAGCTGCTTTTTGCCTGTACTGGGTCTCTCTGGTTAG
ACCAGATCTGAGCCTGGGAGCTCTCTGGCTAACTAGGGAACCCACTGCTTAAGCCTCAATAAAGCTTGCC
TTGAGTGCTTCAAGTAGTGTGTGCCCGTCTGTTGTGTGACTCTGGTAACTAGAGATCCCTCAGACCCTTT
TAGTCAGTGTGGAAAATCTCTAGCAGTGGCGCCCGAACAGGGACTTGAAAGCGAAAGGGAAACCAGAGGA
GCTCTCTCGACGCAGGACTCGGCTTGCTGAAGCGCGCACGGCAAGAGGCGAGGGGCGGCGACTGGTGAGT
ACGCCAAAAATTTTGACTAGCGGAGGCTAGAAGGAGAGAGATGGGTGCGAGAGCGTCAGTATTAAGCGGG
GGAGAATTAGATCGCGATGGGAAAAAATTCGGTTAAGGCCAGGGGGAAAGAAAAAATATAAATTAAAACA
TATAGTATGGGCAAGCAGGGAGCTAGAACGATTCGCAGTTAATCCTGGCCTGTTAGAAACATCAGAAGGC
TGTAGACAAATACTGGGACAGCTACAACCATCCCTTCAGACAGGATCAGAAGAACTTAGATCATTATATA
ATACAGTAGCAACCCTCTATTGTGTGCATCAAAGGATAGAGATAAAAGACACCAAGGAAGCTTTAGACAA
GATAGAGGAAGAGCAAAACAAAAGTAAGACCACCGCACAGCAAGCGGCCGGCCGCTGATCTTCAGACCTG
GAGGAGGAGATATGAGGGACAATTGGAGAAGTGAATTATATAAATATAAAGTAGTAAAAATTGAACCATT
AGGAGTAGCACCCACCAAGGCAAAGAGAAGAGTGGTGCAGAGAGAAAAAAGAGCAGTGGGAATAGGAGCT
TTGTTCCTTGGGTTCTTGGGAGCAGCAGGAAGCACTATGGGCGCAGCGTCAATGACGCTGACGGTACAGG
CCAGACAATTATTGTCTGGTATAGTGCAGCAGCAGAACAATTTGCTGAGGGCTATTGAGGCGCAACAGCA
TCTGTTGCAACTCACAGTCTGGGGCATCAAGCAGCTCCAGGCAAGAATCCTGGCTGTGGAAAGATACCTA
AAGGATCAACAGCTCCTGGGGATTTGGGGTTGCTCTGGAAAACTCATTTGCACCACTGCTGTGCCTTGGA
ATGCTAGTTGGAGTAATAAATCTCTGGAACAGATTTGGAATCACACGACCTGGATGGAGTGGGACAGAGA
AATTAACAATTACACAAGCTTAATACACTCCTTAATTGAAGAATCGCAAAACCAGCAAGAAAAGAATGAA
CAAGAATTATTGGAATTAGATAAATGGGCAAGTTTGTGGAATTGGTTTAACATAACAAATTGGCTGTGGT
ATATAAAATTATTCATAATGATAGTAGGAGGCTTGGTAGGTTTAAGAATAGTTTTTGCTGTACTTTCTAT
AGTGAATAGAGTTAGGCAGGGATATTCACCATTATCGTTTCAGACCCACCTCCCAACCCCGAGGGGACCC
GACAGGCCCGAAGGAATAGAAGAAGAAGGTGGAGAGAGAGACAGAGACAGATCCATTCGATTAGTGAACG
GATCGGCACTGCGTGCGCCAATTCTGCAGACAAATGGCAGTATTCATCCACAATTTTAAAAGAAAAGGGG
GGATTGGGGGGTACAGTGCAGGGGAAAGAATAGTAGACATAATAGCAACAGACATACAAACTAAAGAATT
ACAAAAACAAATTACAAAAATTCAAAATTTTCGGGTTTATTACAGGGACAGCAGAGATCCAGTTTGGTTA
GTACCGGGCCCGCTCTAGTCCGGAATCAGTCCTGCTCCTCGGCCACGAAGTGCACGCAGTTGCCGGCCGG
GTCGCGCAGGGCGAACTCCCGCCCCCACGGCTGCTCGCCGATCTCGGTCATGGCCGGCCCGGAGGCGTCC
CGGAAGTTCGTGGACACGACCTCCGACCACTCGGCGTACAGCTCGTCCAGGCCGCGCACCCACACCCAGG
CCAGGGTGTTGTCCGGCACCACCTGGTCCTGGACCGCGCTGATGAACAGGGTCACGTCGTCCCGGACCAC
ACCGGCGAAGTCGTCCTCCACGAAGTCCCGGGAGAACCCGAGCCGGTCGGTCCAGAACTCGACCGCTCCG
GCGACGTCGCGCGCGGTGAGCACCGGAACGGCACTGGTCAACTTGGCCATGGTGGCCCTCCTATAGTGAG
TCGTATTATACTATGCCGATATACTATGCCGATGATTAATTGTCAACACGTGCTGCAGGTCCGAGGTT
